Addgene plasmid #58445: pUAST YFP Rab2 DN
Purpose: expression of drosophila YFP-Rab2 dominant negative mutant
Depositing lab: Matthew Scott. Depositing organization: Stanford University. Publication: Thirty-one flavors of Drosophila rab proteins. Zhang J, Schulze KL, Hiesinger PR, Suyama K, Wang S, Fish M, Acar M, Hoskins RA, Bellen HJ, Scott MP. Genetics. 2007 Jun;176(2):1307-22. Epub 2007 Apr 3. 10.1534/genetics.106.066761 PubMed 17409086.
Backbone
  Vector backbone: pUAST
  Vector type: Insect Expression
Growth in bacteria
  Bacterial resistance: Ampicillin, 100 μg/mL
  Growth temperature: 37°C
  Growth strain: DH5alpha
  Copy number: Unknown
Gene/Insert
  Gene/Insert name: Rab2
  Species: D. melanogaster (fly)
  Mutation: S20N (dominant negative)
  Entrez Gene: Rab2 (a.k.a. Dmel_CG3269, CG3269, DRAB2, DRab2, DmRab2, Dmel\CG3269, Drab2, O18333, rab2)
  Promoter: GAL4
  Tag / fusion protein: YFP (N terminal on backbone)
  Cloning method: Gateway Cloning
  Sequencing primers: 5′ EGFP-C; 3′ SV40pA-R
Terms and licenses: Academic/Nonprofit Terms; Industry Terms: Not Available to Industry
How to cite: pUAST YFP Rab2 DN was a gift from Matthew Scott (Addgene plasmid # 58445 ; http://n2t.net/addgene:58445 ; RRID:Addgene_58445)
