[The description below was written by a language model from this plasmid's Addgene catalogue record.]
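Description:
pUAST YFP Rab2 DN is an insect expression plasmid built on the pUAST backbone, the standard Drosophila vector for GAL4/UAS-driven transgene expression. It is propagated in E. coli under ampicillin selection. The copy number is listed as unknown, and no feature table is provided, so the replication origin and other backbone elements are not itemised in the record. The promoter field is given as "GAL4", which for a pUAST vector means that expression depends on the yeast GAL4 transcription factor acting on upstream activating sequences, rather than on a constitutive promoter. The listed 3′ sequencing primer suggests that an SV40 polyadenylation region lies downstream of the insert.

The payload is Drosophila melanogaster Rab2 (CG3269), a small GTPase of the Rab family, carrying the S20N substitution that the record designates as dominant negative. Mutations of this type in Rab proteins generally favour the inactive, GDP-bound state and interfere with the function of the endogenous protein. The coding sequence was introduced by Gateway cloning and is fused at its N terminus to YFP supplied by the backbone, so the mutant protein can be followed by fluorescence.

The stated purpose is expression of the YFP-tagged dominant negative Rab2 in Drosophila. Because transcription depends on GAL4, pairing the construct with a chosen GAL4 source can restrict expression to particular tissues or cell types, allowing Rab2-dependent membrane trafficking to be perturbed while the localisation of the tagged protein is observed. The associated publication's title indicates that it belongs to a broader set of Drosophila Rab constructs.
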