>Addgene plasmid #58445 | pUAST YFP Rab2 DN | addgene partial sequence | sequence record 91850 | SV40pA-R 5'-GAAATTTGTGATGCTATTGC-3'
GGAGGTTTTTTAAAGCAAGTAAAACCTCTACAAATGTGGTATGGCTGATTATGATCTCTAGTCAAGGCAC
TATACATCAAATATTTTTCCATAATTTTCTTGTATAGCAGTGCAGCTTTTTCCTTTGTGGTGTAAATAGC
AAAGCAAGCAAGAGTTCTATTACTAAACACAGCATGACTCAAAAAACTTAGCAATTCTGAAGGAAAGTCC
TTGGGGTCTTCTACCTTTCTCTTCTTTTTTGGAGGAGTAGAATGTTGAGAGTCAGCAGTAGCCTCATCAT
CACTAGATGGCATTTCTTCTGAGCAAAACAGGTTTTCCTCATTAAAGGCATTCCACCACTGCTCCCATTC
ATCAGTTCCATAGGTTGGAATCTAAAATACACAAACAATTAGAATCAGTAGTTTAACACATTATACACTT
AAAAATTTTATATTTACCTTAGAGCTTTAAATCTCTGTAGGTAGTTTGTCCAATTATGTCACACCACAGA
AGTAAGGTTCCTTCACAAAGATCCTCTATAGGATCATCAACCACTTTGTACAAGAAAGCTGGGTTCTAGC
AGCAGCCACTGTTTGCTGCTCCAGCTGCTCCTCCGGCTCCTGGGAGCGACGGGTTTGTGGGGGAGTGCTG
TTGGCCGATCTTAATGCCGTTTGCCTCATTGTTGATGTCGAA
