>Addgene plasmid #58445 | pUAST YFP Rab2 DN | addgene partial sequence | sequence record 92074 | EGFP-C 5'-CATGGTCCTGCTGGAGTTCGTG-3'
TCAGATCTCGAGCTCAAGCTTCGAATTCTGCAGTCGACGGTACCGCGGGCCCGGGATCATCAACAAGTTT
GTACAAAAAAGCAGGCTTAATGTCCTACGCGTACTTGTTCAAATACATCATTATCGGAGACACAGGCGTG
GGCAAGAACTGTCTGCTGCTCCAGTTCACGGACAAGCGATTCCAGCCGGTGCACGACCTGACCATTGGCG
TGGAGTTCGGAGCACGCATGATCACCATCGACGGCAAGCAGATCAAGCTTCAAATCTGGGACACGGCTGG
GCAGGAGGCTTTCAGATCTATCACACGCTCTTATTACCGCGGAGCTGCTGGCGCCTTGCTGGTGTACGAC
ATCACGCGACGGGAGACCTTCAACCACCTGACCACCTGGCTGGAGGATGCGCGTCAGCACTCGAACTCGA
ACATGGTCATTATGCTGATAGGCAACAAGAGCGATTTGGATTCGCGGCGTGAGGTGAAGAAAGAGGAGGG
CGAGGCCTTCGCCCGCGAGCACGGACTGGTCTTCATGGAGACTTCTGCGCGCACAGCTGCCAACGTAGAG
GAGGCATTCATAAATACGGCCAAAGAGATTTACGAGAAGATCCAGGAAGGTGTCTTCGACATCAACAATG
AGGCAAACGGCATTAAGATCGGCCAACAGCACTCCCCCACAAACCCGTCGCTCCCAGGAGCCGGAGGAGC
AGCTGGAGCAGCAAACAGTGGCTGCTGCTAGAAACCCAGCTTTCTTGTACAAAGTGGTTGATGATCCTCT
AGAGGATCTTTGTGAAGGAACCTTACTTCTGTGGTGTGACATAATTGGACAAACTACC
